Addgene plasmid #57595: tdEos-CD151-7
Purpose: Localization: Tetraspanin/Membrane, Excitation: 505 / 569, Emission: 516 / 581
Depositing lab: Michael Davidson. Depositing organization: Florida State University, Tallahassee.
Backbone
  Vector backbone: tdEos
  Backbone size w/o insert (bp): 4750
  Vector type: Mammalian Expression
  Selectable markers: Neomycin (select with G418)
Growth in bacteria
  Bacterial resistance: Kanamycin, 50 μg/mL
  Growth temperature: 37°C
  Growth strain: DH5alpha
  Copy number: High Copy
Gene/Insert
  Gene/Insert name: CD151 (alt name: NM_001039490.1)
  Species: H. sapiens (human)
  Entrez Gene: CD151 (a.k.a. EBS7, GP27, MER2, PETA-3, RAPH, SFA1, TSPAN24)
  Promoter: CMV
  Tag / fusion protein: tdEos (N terminal on insert)
  Cloning method: Unknown
  Sequencing primers: 5′ CMV-F; 3′ SV40pA-R
Terms and licenses: Academic/Nonprofit Terms; Industry Terms
Depositor comments: . Excitation = 505 / 569; Emission = 516 / 581
How to cite: tdEos-CD151-7 was a gift from Michael Davidson (Addgene plasmid # 57595 ; http://n2t.net/addgene:57595 ; RRID:Addgene_57595)
