[The description below was written by a language model from this plasmid's Addgene catalogue record and pLannotate feature annotations shown in this document.]
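Description:
tdEos-CD151-7 is a mammalian expression plasmid that produces human CD151, a tetraspanin membrane protein (also known as TSPAN24 or PETA-3), fused at its N-terminus to the tandem-dimer fluorescent protein tdEos. The sequenced record is about 6.2 kb. Transcription is driven by the human cytomegalovirus immediate-early enhancer and promoter. The feature table shows two consecutive Eos-family coding units, which together form the tandem dimer, followed after a short linker by the CD151 open reading frame. A remnant of the multiple cloning site lies next, and an SV40 polyadenylation signal ends the transcript. The "7" in the name probably refers to the linker length between tag and insert, but the record does not say so.

The backbone has the layout of a C1-type fluorescent protein vector. A high-copy ColE1/pUC origin supports propagation in E. coli, and an f1 origin is also present. A single Tn5 aminoglycoside phosphotransferase gene (NeoR/KanR) is preceded by both a bacterial promoter and the SV40 early promoter and is terminated by the HSV TK polyadenylation signal. It therefore gives kanamycin resistance in bacteria and G418 selection in mammalian cells. The short large T antigen, ble and bGH poly(A) fragments in the annotation are most likely residual or incidental sequence matches, not functional elements.

Eos is a green-to-red photoconvertible protein. The recorded excitation/emission values are 505/516 nm for the green state and 569/581 nm for the red state. The stated purpose of the construct is to label tetraspanin and membrane localization in living cells. Because the tag is photoconvertible, it is in principle also suited to tracking selected protein populations or to localization-based super-resolution imaging.
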