Features (pLannotate 1.2.2; 16 found; start..end, strand, type, name):
     54..357     +  enhancer       CMV enhancer: human cytomegalovirus immediate early enhancer
    358..561     +  promoter       CMV promoter: human cytomegalovirus (CMV) immediate early promoter
    606..1283    +  CDS            d2EosFP: d2EosFP is a photoconvertible red fluorescent protein published in 2004, derived from Lobophyllia hemprichii.
   1331..2007    +  CDS            EosFP (fragment): green-to-red photoswitchable fluorescent protein (Wiedenmann et al., 2004)
   2028..2786    +  CDS            CD151: CD151_HUMAN - Also known as TSPAN24. Experimental evidence at protein level: Swiss-Prot protein existence level 1. (Microbial infection) Plays a role in human papillomavirus 16/HPV-16 endocytosis upon binding to cell surface receptor. From Homo sapiens (Human).
   2790..2826    +  misc_feature   MCS (fragment): multiple cloning site
   2843..2927    +  CDS            large T antigen (fragment): large T antigen from SV40 (simian virus 40)
   2950..3071    +  polyA_signal   SV40 poly(A) signal: SV40 polyadenylation signal
   3105..3533    -  rep_origin     f1 ori (sequence partly withheld): f1 bacteriophage origin of replication; arrow indicates direction of (+) strand synthesis
   3560..3664    +  promoter       AmpR promoter: bla
   3666..4023    +  promoter       SV40 promoter: SV40 enhancer and early promoter
   4058..4852    +  CDS            NeoR/KanR: aminoglycoside phosphotransferase from Tn5; aph(3')-II (or nptII); confers resistance to neomycin, kanamycin, and G418 (Geneticin®)
   4873..5025    +  CDS            ble (fragment): BLE_KLEPN - Experimental evidence at protein level: Swiss-Prot protein existence level 1. Binding protein with a strong affinity to the bleomycin family of antibiotics. Binds to CL990; an antimitotic-antibiotic compound. From Klebsiella pneumoniae.
   5084..5131    +  polyA_signal   HSV TK poly(A) signal: herpes simplex virus thymidine kinase polyadenylation signal (Cole and Stacy, 1985)
   5222..5238    -  polyA_signal   bGH poly(A) signal (fragment): bovine growth hormone polyadenylation signal
   5460..6048    +  rep_origin     ori: high-copy-number ColE1/pMB1/pBR322/pUC origin of replication
>Addgene plasmid #57595 | tdEos-CD151-7 | addgene full sequence | sequence record 210886 | Addgene NGS Result
TAATAGTAATCAATTACGGGGTCATTAGTTCATAGCCCATATATGGAGTTCCGCGTTACATAACTTACGG
TAAATGGCCCGCCTGGCTGACCGCCCAACGACCCCCGCCCATTGACGTCAATAATGACGTATGTTCCCAT
AGTAACGCCAATAGGGACTTTCCATTGACGTCAATGGGTGGAGTATTTACGGTAAACTGCCCACTTGGCA
GTACATCAAGTGTATCATATGCCAAGTACGCCCCCTATTGACGTCAATGACGGTAAATGGCCCGCCTGGC
ATTATGCCCAGTACATGACCTTATGGGACTTTCCTACTTGGCAGTACATCTACGTATTAGTCATCGCTAT
TACCATGGTGATGCGGTTTTGGCAGTACATCAATGGGCGTGGATAGCGGTTTGACTCACGGGGATTTCCA
AGTCTCCACCCCATTGACGTCAATGGGAGTTTGTTTTGGCACCAAAATCAACGGGACTTTCCAAAATGTC
GTAACAACTCCGCCCCATTGACGCAAATGGGCGGTAGGCGTGTACGGTGGGAGGTCTATATAAGCAGAGC
TGGTTTAGTGAACCGTCAGATCCGCTAGCGCTACCGGTCGCCACCATGAGTGCGATTAAGCCAGACATGA
AGATCAACCTCCGTATGGAAGGCAACGTAAACGGGCACCACTTTGTGATCGACGGAGATGGTACAGGCAA
GCCTTTTGAGGGAAAACAGAGTATGGATCTTGAAGTCAAAGAGGGCGGACCTCTGCCTTTTGCCTTTGAT
ATCCTGACCACTGCATTCCATTACGGCAACAGGGTATTCGCCGAATATCCAGACCACATACAAGACTATT
TTAAGCAGTCGTTTCCTAAGGGGTATTCGTGGGAACGAAGCTTGACTTTCGAAGACGGGGGCATTTGCAT
TGCCAGAAACGACATAACAATGGAAGGGGACACTTTCTATAATAAAGTTCGATTTCACGGTGTAAACTTT
CCCGCCAATGGTCCAGTTATGCAGAAGAAGACGCTGAAATGGGAGCCCTCCACTGAGAAAATGTATGTGC
GTGATGGAGTGCTGACTGGTGATATTCGCATGGCTTTGTTGCTTGAAGGAAATGCCCATTACCGATGTGA
CTTCAGAACTACTTACAAAGCTAAGGAGAAGGGTGTCAAGTTACCAGGCTACCACTTTGTGGACCACTGC
ATTGAGATTTTAAGCCATGACAAAGATTACAACAAGGTTAAGCTGTATGAGCATGCTGTTGCTCATTCTG
GATTGCCTGACAATGCCAGACGATCCGGTAGCGGTCACGGTACTGGTTCTACTGGTTCTGGTTCTTCTGA
GAGTGCGATTAAGCCAGACATGAAGATCAACCTCCGTATGGAAGGCAACGTAAACGGGCACCACTTTGTG
ATCGACGGAGATGGTACAGGCAAGCCTTTTGAGGGAAAACAGAGTATGGATCTTGAAGTCAAAGAGGGCG
GACCTCTGCCTTTTGCCTTTGATATCCTGACCACTGCATTCCATTACGGCAACAGGGTATTCGCCGAATA
TCCAGACCACATACAAGACTATTTTAAGCAGTCGTTTCCTAAGGGGTATTCGTGGGAACGAAGCTTGACT
TTCGAAGACGGGGGCATTTGCATTGCCAGAAACGACATAACAATGGAAGGGGACACTTTCTATAATAAAG
TTCGATTTCACGGTGTAAACTTTCCCGCCAATGGTCCAGTTATGCAGAAGAAGACGCTGAAATGGGAGCC
CTCCACTGAGAAAATGTATGTGCGTGATGGAGTGCTGACTGGTGATATTCGCATGGCTTTGTTGCTTGAA
GGAAATGCCCATTACCGATGTGACTTCAGAACTACTTACAAAGCTAAGGAGAAGGGTGTCAAGTTACCAG
GCTACCACTTTGTGGACCACTGCATTGAGATTTTAAGCCATGACAAAGATTACAACAAGGTTAAGCTGTA
TGAGCATGCTGTTGCTCATTCTGGATTGCCTGACAATGCCAGACGATCCGGACTCAGATCTGGCGGTATG
GGTGAGTTCAACGAGAAGAAGACAACATGTGGCACCGTTTGCCTCAAGTACCTGCTGTTTACCTACAATT
GCTGCTTCTGGCTGGCTGGCCTGGCTGTCATGGCAGTGGGCATCTGGACGCTGGCCCTCAAGAGTGACTA
CATCAGCCTGCTGGCCTCAGGCACCTACCTGGCCACAGCCTACATCCTGGTGGTGGCGGGCACTGTCGTC
ATGGTGACTGGGGTCTTGGGCTGCTGCGCCACCTTCAAGGAGCGTCGGAACCTGCTGCGCCTGTACTTCA
TCCTGCTCCTCATCATCTTTCTGCTGGAGATCATCGCTGGTATCCTCGCCTACGCCTACTACCAGCAGCT
GAACACGGAGCTCAAGGAGAACCTGAAGGACACCATGACCAAGCGCTACCACCAGCCGGGCCATGAGGCT
GTGACCAGCGCTGTGGACCAGCTGCAGCAGGAGTTCCACTGCTGTGGCAGCAACAACTCACAGGACTGGC
GAGACAGTGAGTGGATCCGCTCACAGGAGGCCGGTGGCCGTGTGGTCCCAGACAGCTGCTGCAAGACGGT
GGTGGCTCTTTGTGGACAGCGAGACCATGCCTCCAACATCTACAAGGTGGAGGGCGGCTGCATCACCAAG
TTGGAGACCTTCATCCAGGAGCACCTGAGGGTCATTGGGGCTGTGGGGATCGGCATTGCCTGTGTGCAGG
TCTTTGGCATGATCTTCACGTGCTGCCTGTACAGGAGTCTCAAGCTGGAGCACTACTGAGAATTCTGCAG
TCGACGGTACCGCGGGCCCGGGATCCACCGGATCTAGATAACTGATCATAATCAGCCATACCACATTTGT
AGAGGTTTTACTTGCTTTAAAAAACCTCCCACACCTCCCCCTGAACCTGAAACATAAAATGAATGCAATT
GTTGTTGTTAACTTGTTTATTGCAGCTTATAATGGTTACAAATAAAGCAATAGCATCACAAATTTCACAA
ATAAAGCATTTTTTTCACTGCATTCTAGTTGTGGTTTGTCCAAACTCATCAATGTATCTTAACGCGTAAA
TTGTAAGCGTTAATATTTTGTTAAAATTCGCGTTAAATTTTTGTTAAATCAGCTCATTTTTTAACCAATA
GGCCGAAATCGGCAAAATCCCTTATAAATCAAAAGAATAGACCGAGATAGGGT
[37 nt withheld, positions 3204-3240]
AAAGAACGTGGACTCCAACGTCAAAGG
[49 nt withheld, positions 3268-3316]
T
[91 nt withheld, positions 3318-3408]
G
[124 nt withheld, positions 3410-3533]
CAGGTGGCACTTTTCGGGGAAATGTGCGCGGAACCCCTATTTGTTTATTTTTCTAAATACATTCAAATAT
GTATCCGCTCATGAGACAATAACCCTGATAAATGCTTCAATAATATTGAAAAAGGAAGAGTCCTGAGGCG
GAAAGAACCAGCTGTGGAATGTGTGTCAGTTAGGGTGTGGAAAGTCCCCAGGCTCCCCAGCAGGCAGAAG
TATGCAAAGCATGCATCTCAATTAGTCAGCAACCAGGTGTGGAAAGTCCCCAGGCTCCCCAGCAGGCAGA
AGTATGCAAAGCATGCATCTCAATTAGTCAGCAACCATAGTCCCGCCCCTAACTCCGCCCATCCCGCCCC
TAACTCCGCCCAGTTCCGCCCATTCTCCGCCCCATGGCTGACTAATTTTTTTTATTTATGCAGAGGCCGA
GGCCGCCTCGGCCTCTGAGCTATTCCAGAAGTAGTGAGGAGGCTTTTTTGGAGGCCTAGGCTTTTGCAAA
GATCGATCAAGAGACAGGATGAGGATCGTTTCGCATGATTGAACAAGATGGATTGCACGCAGGTTCTCCG
GCCGCTTGGGTGGAGAGGCTATTCGGCTATGACTGGGCACAACAGACAATCGGCTGCTCTGATGCCGCCG
TGTTCCGGCTGTCAGCGCAGGGGCGCCCGGTTCTTTTTGTCAAGACCGACCTGTCCGGTGCCCTGAATGA
ACTGCAAGACGAGGCAGCGCGGCTATCGTGGCTGGCCACGACGGGCGTTCCTTGCGCAGCTGTGCTCGAC
GTTGTCACTGAAGCGGGAAGGGACTGGCTGCTATTGGGCGAAGTGCCGGGGCAGGATCTCCTGTCATCTC
ACCTTGCTCCTGCCGAGAAAGTATCCATCATGGCTGATGCAATGCGGCGGCTGCATACGCTTGATCCGGC
TACCTGCCCATTCGACCACCAAGCGAAACATCGCATCGAGCGAGCACGTACTCGGATGGAAGCCGGTCTT
GTCGATCAGGATGATCTGGACGAAGAGCATCAGGGGCTCGCGCCAGCCGAACTGTTCGCCAGGCTCAAGG
CGAGCATGCCCGACGGCGAGGATCTCGTCGTGACCCATGGCGATGCCTGCTTGCCGAATATCATGGTGGA
AAATGGCCGCTTTTCTGGATTCATCGACTGTGGCCGGCTGGGTGTGGCGGACCGCTATCAGGACATAGCG
TTGGCTACCCGTGATATTGCTGAAGAGCTTGGCGGCGAATGGGCTGACCGCTTCCTCGTGCTTTACGGTA
TCGCCGCTCCCGATTCGCAGCGCATCGCCTTCTATCGCCTTCTTGACGAGTTCTTCTGAGCGGGACTCTG
GGGTTCGAAATGACCGACCAAGCGACGCCCAACCTGCCATCACGAGATTTCGATTCCACCGCCGCCTTCT
ATGAAAGGTTGGGCTTCGGAATCGTTTTCCGGGACGCCGGCTGGATGATCCTCCAGCGCGGGGATCTCAT
GCTGGAGTTCTTCGCCCACCCTAGGGGGAGGCTAACTGAAACACGGAAGGAGACAATACCGGAAGGAACC
CGCGCTATGACGGCAATAAAAAGACAGAATAAAACGCACGGTGTTGGGTCGTTTGTTCATAAACGCGGGG
TTCGGTCCCAGGGCTGGCACTCTGTCGATACCCCACCGAGACCCCATTGGGGCCAATACGCCCGCGTTTC
TTCCTTTTCCCCACCCCACCCCCCAAGTTCGGGTGAAGGCCCAGGGCTCGCAGCCAACGTCGGGGCGGCA
GGCCCTGCCATAGCCTCAGGTTACTCATATATACTTTAGATTGATTTAAAACTTCATTTTTAATTTAAAA
GGATCTAGGTGAAGATCCTTTTTGATAATCTCATGACCAAAATCCCTTAACGTGAGTTTTCGTTCCACTG
AGCGTCAGACCCCGTAGAAAAGATCAAAGGATCTTCTTGAGATCCTTTTTTTCTGCGCGTAATCTGCTGC
TTGCAAACAAAAAAACCACCGCTACCAGCGGTGGTTTGTTTGCCGGATCAAGAGCTACCAACTCTTTTTC
CGAAGGTAACTGGCTTCAGCAGAGCGCAGATACCAAATACTGTTCTTCTAGTGTAGCCGTAGTTAGGCCA
CCACTTCAAGAACTCTGTAGCACCGCCTACATACCTCGCTCTGCTAATCCTGTTACCAGTGGCTGCTGCC
AGTGGCGATAAGTCGTGTCTTACCGGGTTGGACTCAAGACGATAGTTACCGGATAAGGCGCAGCGGTCGG
GCTGAACGGGGGGTTCGTGCACACAGCCCAGCTTGGAGCGAACGACCTACACCGAACTGAGATACCTACA
GCGTGAGCTATGAGAAAGCGCCACGCTTCCCGAAGGGAGAAAGGCGGACAGGTATCCGGTAAGCGGCAGG
GTCGGAACAGGAGAGCGCACGAGGGAGCTTCCAGGGGGAAACGCCTGGTATCTTTATAGTCCTGTCGGGT
TTCGCCACCTCTGACTTGAGCGTCGATTTTTGTGATGCTCGTCAGGGGGGCGGAGCCTATGGAAAAACGC
CAGCAACGCGGCCTTTTTACGGTTCCTGGCCTTTTGCTGGCCTTTTGCTCACATGTTCTTTCCTGCGTTA
TCCCCTGATTCTGTGGATAACCGTATTACCGCCATGCATTAGTTAT
