>Addgene plasmid #57595 | tdEos-CD151-7 | depositor partial sequence | sequence record 88744 | insert sequence
ATCCGCTAGCGCTACCGGTCGCCACCATGAGTGCGATTAAGCCAGACATGAAGATCAACCTCCGTATGGA
AGGCAACGTAAACGGGCACCACTTTGTGATCGACGGAGATGGTACAGGCAAGCCTTTTGAGGGAAAACAG
AGTATGGATCTTGAAGTCAAAGAGGGCGGACCTCTGCCTTTTGCCTTTGATATCCTGACCACTGCATTCC
ATTACGGCAACAGGGTATTCGCCGAATATCCAGACCACATACAAGACTATTTTAAGCAGTCGTTTCCTAA
GGGGTATTCGTGGGAACGAAGCTTGACTTTCGAAGACGGGGGCATTTGCATTGCCAGAAACGACATAACA
ATGGAAGGGGACACTTTCTATAATAAAGTTCGATTTCACGGTGTAAACTTTCCCGCCAATGGTCCAGTTA
TGCAGAAGAAGACGCTGAAATGGGAGCCCTCCACTGAGAAAATGTATGTGCGTGATGGAGTGCTGACTGG
TGATATTCGCATGGCTTTGTTGCTTGAAGGAAATGCCCATTACCGATGTGACTTCAGAACTACTTACAAA
GCTAAGGAGAAGGGTGTCAAGTTACCAGGCTACCACTTTGTGGACCACTGCATTGAGATTTTAAGCCATG
ACAAAGATTACAACAAGGTTAAGCTGTATGAGCATGCTGTTGCTCATTCTGGATTGCCTGACAATGCCAG
ACGATCCGGTAGCGGTCACGGTACTGGTTCTACTGGTTCTGGTTCTTCTGAGAGTGCGATTAAGCCAGAC
ATGAAGATCAACCTCCGTATGGAAGGCAACGTAAACGGGCACCACTTTGTGATCGACGGAGATGGTACAG
GCAAGCCTTTTGAGGGAAAACAGAGTATGGATCTTGAAGTCAAAGAGGGCGGACCTCTGCCTTTTGCCTT
TGATATCCTGACCACTGCATTCCATTACGGCAACAGGGTATTCGCCGAATATCCAGACCACATACAAGAC
TATTTTAAGCAGTCGTTTCCTAAGGGGTATTCGTGGGAACGAAGCTTGACTTTCGAAGACGGGGGCATTT
GCATTGCCAGAAACGACATAACAATGGAAGGGGACACTTTCTATAATAAAGTTCGATTTCACGGTGTAAA
CTTTCCCGCCAATGGTCCAGTTATGCAGAAGAAGACGCTGAAATGGGAGCCCTCCACTGAGAAAATGTAT
GTGCGTGATGGAGTGCTGACTGGTGATATTCGCATGGCTTTGTTGCTTGAAGGAAATGCCCATTACCGAT
GTGACTTCAGAACTACTTACAAAGCTAAGGAGAAGGGTGTCAAGTTACCAGGCTACCACTTTGTGGACCA
CTGCATTGAGATTTTAAGCCATGACAAAGATTACAACAAGGTTAAGCTGTATGAGCATGCTGTTGCTCAT
TCTGGATTGCCTGACAATGCCAGACGATCCGGACTCAGATCTGGCGGTATGGGTGAGTTCAACGAGAAGA
AGACAACATGTGGCACCGTTTGCCTCAAGTACCTGCTGTTTACCTACAATTGCTGCTTCTGGCTGGCTGG
CCTGGCTGTCATGGCAGTGGGCATCTGGACGCTGGCCCTCAAGAGTGACTACATCAGCCTGCTGGCCTCA
GGCACCTACCTGGCCACAGCCTACATCCTGGTGGTGGCGGGCACTGTCGTCATGGTGACTGGGGTCTTGG
GCTGCTGCGCCACCTTCAAGGAGCGTCGGAACCTGCTGCGCCTGTACTTCATCCTGCTCCTCATCATCTT
TCTGCTGGAGATCATCGCTGGTATCCTCGCCTACGCCTACTACCAGCAGCTGAACACGGAGCTCAAGGAG
AACCTGAAGGACACCATGACCAAGCGCTACCACCAGCCGGGCCATGAGGCTGTGACCAGCGCTGTGGACC
AGCTGCAGCAGGAGTTCCACTGCTGTGGCAGCAACAACTCACAGGACTGGCGAGACAGTGAGTGGATCCG
CTCACAGGAGGCCGGTGGCCGTGTGGTCCCAGACAGCTGCTGCAAGACGGTGGTGGCTCTTTGTGGACAG
CGAGACCATGCCTCCAACATCTACAAGGTGGAGGGCGGCTGCATCACCAAGTTGGAGACCTTCATCCAGG
AGCACCTGAGGGTCATTGGGGCTGTGGGGATCGGCATTGCCTGTGTGCAGGTCTTTGGCATGATCTTCAC
GTGCTGCCTGTACAGGAGTCTCAAGCTGGAGCACTACTGAGAATTCTGCAGTCGACGGTACCGCGGGCCC
GGGATCCACCGGATCTAGATAACTGATCATAA
